Addgene plasmid #146175: pRSFDuetG-DmEDC3_4-70 (MCSII)_E
Purpose: Bacterial Expression of DmEDC3_4-70
Depositing lab: Elisa Izaurralde. Depositing organization: Max Planck Institute for Developmental Biology.
Backbone
  Vector backbone: Unknown
  Vector type: Bacterial Expression
Growth in bacteria
  Bacterial resistance: Kanamycin, 50 μg/mL
  Growth temperature: 37°C
  Growth strain: DH5alpha
  Copy number: Low Copy
Gene/Insert
  Gene/Insert name: DmEDC3_4-70
  Species: D. melanogaster (fly)
  Entrez Gene: Edc3 (a.k.a. CG6311, DmEDC3, Dmel\CG6311, EDC3, LSm16)
  Cloning method: Unknown
Terms and licenses: Academic/Nonprofit Terms; Industry Terms: Not Available to Industry
Depositor comments: modified vector based on RSFDuet-1 from Novagen Plasmids from this collection were made available to the research community and donated after the lab closed. Please note that the sequence provided by the depositing laboratory may be theoretical/predicted or based on Sanger sequencing results. There may be discrepancies between sequencing results obtained by Addgene and the depositor sequence. If an Addgene verified sequence is not available, please contact before placing your order to request that our lab fully sequence the plasmid.
How to cite: pRSFDuetG-DmEDC3_4-70 (MCSII)_E was a gift from Elisa Izaurralde (Addgene plasmid # 146175 ; http://n2t.net/addgene:146175 ; RRID:Addgene_146175)
