[The description below was written by a language model from this plasmid's Addgene catalogue record and pLannotate feature annotations shown in this document.]
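Description:
pRSFDuetG-DmEDC3_4-70 (MCSII)_E is a 4.7 kb bacterial expression plasmid built on a modified version of the Novagen RSFDuet-1 co-expression vector, although the catalogue backbone field itself is listed as unknown. It replicates from the RSF1030 origin, which is compatible with other common origin classes so that it can coexist with additional plasmids in the same E. coli cell, and it is selected with kanamycin through an aph(3')-Ia resistance gene. A lacI gene with its own promoter supplies lac repressor. Short annotated matches to a tetracycline resistance gene and a partial AmpR promoter appear to be backbone remnants rather than functional elements.

As in the Duet design, the plasmid carries two T7 promoter/lac operator units. The first, spanning the sequence origin, is followed by a T7 gene 10 ribosome binding site, but no coding sequence is annotated there, so the first cloning site appears to be empty. The second unit drives the payload: a Schistosoma japonicum glutathione S-transferase coding sequence followed by a fragment of Drosophila melanogaster Edc3 (residues 4-70 according to the name), a protein implicated in mRNA decapping. This arrangement suggests an N-terminal GST fusion suitable for glutathione affinity purification, though the record does not describe the linker or any protease cleavage site. A partial S-tag lies downstream of the insert, and the record does not show whether it is translated in frame. A T7 terminator closes the unit. Expression requires a host supplying T7 RNA polymerase and is inducible with IPTG. The stated purpose is bacterial production of the Edc3 fragment, and the Duet layout would also allow co-expression with a partner protein.
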