Features (pLannotate 1.2.2; 19 found; start..end, strand, type, name):
      3..27      +  protein_bind   lac operator: The lac repressor binds to the lac operator to inhibit transcription in E. coli. This inhibition can be relieved by adding lactose or isopropyl-β-D-thiogalactopyranoside (IPTG). lac repressor encoded by lacI
     42..64      +  RBS            RBS: efficient ribosome binding site from bacteriophage T7 gene 10 (Olins and Rangwala, 1989)
    244..262     +  promoter       T7 promoter: promoter for bacteriophage T7 RNA polymerase
    263..287     +  protein_bind   lac operator: The lac repressor binds to the lac operator to inhibit transcription in E. coli. This inhibition can be relieved by adding lactose or isopropyl-β-D-thiogalactopyranoside (IPTG). lac repressor encoded by lacI
    333..986     +  CDS            GST26_SCHJA: Experimental evidence at protein level: Swiss-Prot protein existence level 1. GST isoenzymes appear to play a central role in the parasite detoxification system. Other functions are also suspected including a role in increasing the solubility of haematin in the parasite gut. From Schistosoma japonicum (Blood fluke).
   1032..1232    +  CDS            Edc3 (fragment): EDC3_DROME - Experimental evidence at protein level: Swiss-Prot protein existence level 1. In the process of mRNA degradation, may play a role in mRNA decapping. From Drosophila melanogaster (Fruit fly).
   1254..1295    +  CDS            S-Tag (fragment): affinity and epitope tag derived from pancreatic ribonuclease A
   1325..1342    +  CDS            SET1 (fragment): solubility-enhancement tag derived from T7 phage gene 10B
   1350..1397    +  terminator     T7 terminator: transcription terminator for bacteriophage T7 RNA polymerase
   1561..1618    +  promoter       AmpR promoter (fragment): bla
   1627..2442    -  CDS            KanR: aminoglycoside phosphotransferase; aph(3')-Ia; confers resistance to kanamycin in bacteria or G418 (Geneticin®) in eukaryotes
   2443..2534    -  promoter       AmpR promoter: bla
   2550..3299    -  rep_origin     RSF ori: Plasmids containing the RSF 1030 origin of replication can be propagated in E. coli cells that contain additional plasmids with compatible origins.
   3382..3446    -  CDS            TcR (fragment): tetracycline efflux protein; tet; confers resistance to tetracycline
   3461..3482    -  protein_bind   CAP binding site: CAP binding activates transcription in the presence of cAMP. E. coli catabolite activator protein
   3495..4577    -  CDS            lacI: lac repressor; lacI; The lac repressor binds to the lac operator to inhibit transcription in E. coli. This inhibition can be relieved by adding lactose or isopropyl-β-D-thiogalactopyranoside (IPTG).
   4578..4655    -  promoter       lacI promoter: lacI
   4663..4698    -  CDS            TcR (fragment): tetracycline efflux protein; tet; confers resistance to tetracycline
   4701..2       +  promoter       T7 promoter (across the origin): promoter for bacteriophage T7 RNA polymerase
>Addgene plasmid #146175 | pRSFDuetG-DmEDC3_4-70 (MCSII)_E | depositor full sequence | sequence record 288620 | Full Sequence
GGGGAATTGTGAGCGGATAACAATTCCCCTGTAGAAATAATTTTGTTTAACTTTAATAAGGAGATATACC
ATGGGCAGCAGCCATCACCATCATCACCACAGCGCGGGTCTGGAAGTTCTGTTCCAGGGGCCCCAGGATC
CGAATTCGAGCTCGGCGCGCCTGCAGGTCGACAAGCTTGCGGCCGCATAATGCTTAAGTCGAACAGAAAG
TAATCGTATTGTACACGGCCGCATAATCGAAATTAATACGACTCACTATAGGGGAATTGTGAGCGGATAA
CAATTCCCCATCTTAGTATATTAGTTAAGTATAAGAAGGAGATATACATAATATGTCCCCTATACTAGGT
TATTGGAAAATTAAGGGCCTTGTGCAACCCACTCGACTTCTTTTGGAATATCTTGAAGAAAAATATGAAG
AGCATTTGTATGAGCGCGATGAAGGTGATAAATGGCGAAACAAAAAGTTTGAATTGGGTTTGGAGTTTCC
CAATCTTCCTTATTATATTGATGGTGATGTTAAATTAACACAGTCTATGGCCATCATACGTTATATAGCT
GACAAGCACAACATGTTGGGTGGTTGTCCAAAAGAGCGTGCAGAGATTTCAATGCTTGAAGGAGCGGTTT
TGGATATTAGATACGGTGTTTCGAGAATTGCATATAGTAAAGACTTTGAAACTCTCAAAGTTGATTTTCT
TAGCAAGCTACCTGAAATGCTGAAAATGTTCGAAGATCGTTTATGTCATAAAACATATTTAAATGGTGAT
CATGTAACCCATCCTGACTTCATGTTGTATGACGCTCTTGATGTTGTTTTATACATGGACCCAATGTGCC
TGGATGCGTTCCCAAAATTAGTTTGTTTTAAAAAACGTATTGAAGCTATCCCACAAATTGATAAGTACTT
GAAATCCAGCAAGTATATAGCATGGCCTTTGCAGGGCTGGCAAGCCACGTTTGGTGGTGGCGACCATCCT
CCAAAATCGGATCTGGAAGTTCTGTTCCAGGGGCCCCATATGGCAGATCTCACGGATCAAGACTGGATCG
GCTGTGCAGTGTCTATAGCCTGCGACGAGGTCCTGGGCGTCTTCCAGGGCCTGATCAAGCAGATTTCTGC
CGAGGAGATCACCATTGTGAGGGCTTTCCGCAATGGCGTGCCGCTGCGAAAGCAGAACGCCGAGGTGGTC
CTCAAGTGCACGGACATTCGCAGCATCGATCTCATCGAGCCCTAGGGTACCCTCGAGTCTGGTAAAGAAA
CCGCTGCTGCGAAATTTGAACGCCAGCACATGGACTCGTCTACTAGCGCAGCTTAATTAACCTAGGCTGC
TGCCACCGCTGAGCAATAACTAGCATAACCCCTTGGGGCCTCTAAACGGGTCTTGAGGGGTTTTTTGCTG
AAACCTCAGGCATTTGAGAAGCACACGGTCACACTGCTTCCGGTAGTCAATAAACCGGTAAACCAGCAAT
AGACATAAGCGGCTATTTAACGACCCTGCCCTGAACCGACGACAAGCTGACGACCGGGTCTCCGCAAGTG
GCACTTTTCGGGGAAATGTGCGCGGAACCCCTATTTGTTTATTTTTCTAAATACATTCAAATATGTATCC
GCTCATGAATTAATTCTTAGAAAAACTCATCGAGCATCAAATGAAACTGCAATTTATTCATATCAGGATT
ATCAATACCATATTTTTGAAAAAGCCGTTTCTGTAATGAAGGAGAAAACTCACCGAGGCAGTTCCATAGG
ATGGCAAGATCCTGGTATCGGTCTGCGATTCCGACTCGTCCAACATCAATACAACCTATTAATTTCCCCT
CGTCAAAAATAAGGTTATCAAGTGAGAAATCACCATGAGTGACGACTGAATCCGGTGAGAATGGCAAAAG
TTTATGCATTTCTTTCCAGACTTGTTCAACAGGCCAGCCATTACGCTCGTCATCAAAATCACTCGCATCA
ACCAAACCGTTATTCATTCGTGATTGCGCCTGAGCGAGACGAAATACGCGGTCGCTGTTAAAAGGACAAT
TACAAACAGGAATCGAATGCAACCGGCGCAGGAACACTGCCAGCGCATCAACAATATTTTCACCTGAATC
AGGATATTCTTCTAATACCTGGAATGCTGTTTTCCCGGGGATCGCAGTGGTGAGTAACCATGCATCATCA
GGAGTACGGATAAAATGCTTGATGGTCGGAAGAGGCATAAATTCCGTCAGCCAGTTTAGTCTGACCATCT
CATCTGTAACATCATTGGCAACGCTACCTTTGCCATGTTTCAGAAACAACTCTGGCGCATCGGGCTTCCC
ATACAATCGATAGATTGTCGCACCTGATTGCCCGACATTATCGCGAGCCCATTTATACCCATATAAATCA
GCATCCATGTTGGAATTTAATCGCGGCCTAGAGCAAGACGTTTCCCGTTGAATATGGCTCATACTCTTCC
TTTTTCAATATTATTGAAGCATTTATCAGGGTTATTGTCTCATGAGCGGATACATATTTGAATGTATTTA
GAAAAATAAACAAATAGGCATGCAGCGCTCTTCCGCTTCCTCGCTCACTGACTCGCTACGCTCGGTCGTT
CGACTGCGGCGAGCGGTGTCAGCTCACTCAAAAGCGGTAATACGGTTATCCACAGAATCAGGGGATAAAG
CCGGAAAGAACATGTGAGCAAAAAGCAAAGCACCGGAAGAAGCCAACGCCGCAGGCGTTTTTCCATAGGC
TCCGCCCCCCTGACGAGCATCACAAAAATCGACGCTCAAGCCAGAGGTGGCGAAACCCGACAGGACTATA
AAGATACCAGGCGTTTCCCCCTGGAAGCTCCCTCGTGCGCTCTCCTGTTCCGACCCTGCCGCTTACCGGA
TACCTGTCCGCCTTTCTCCCTTCGGGAAGCGTGGCGCTTTCTCATAGCTCACGCTGTTGGTATCTCAGTT
CGGTGTAGGTCGTTCGCTCCAAGCTGGGCTGTGTGCACGAACCCCCCGTTCAGCCCGACCGCTGCGCCTT
ATCCGGTAACTATCGTCTTGAGTCCAACCCGGTAAGACACGACTTATCGCCACTGGCAGCAGCCATTGGT
AACTGATTTAGAGGACTTTGTCTTGAAGTTATGCACCTGTTAAGGCTAAACTGAAAGAACAGATTTTGGT
GAGTGCGGTCCTCCAACCCACTTACCTTGGTTCAAAGAGTTGGTAGCTCAGCGAACCTTGAGAAAACCAC
CGTTGGTAGCGGTGGTTTTTCTTTATTTATGAGATGATGAATCAATCGGTCTATCAAGTCAACGAACAGC
TATTCCGTTACTCTAGATTTCAGTGCAATTTATCTCTTCAAATGTAGCACCTGAAGTCAGCCCCATACGA
TATAAGTTGTAATTCTCATGTTAGTCATGCCCCGCGCCCACCGGAAGGAGCTGACTGGGTTGAAGGCTCT
CAAGGGCATCGGTCGAGATCCCGGTGCCTAATGAGTGAGCTAACTTACATTAATTGCGTTGCGCTCACTG
CCCGCTTTCCAGTCGGGAAACCTGTCGTGCCAGCTGCATTAATGAATCGGCCAACGCGCGGGGAGAGGCG
GTTTGCGTATTGGGCGCCAGGGTGGTTTTTCTTTTCACCAGTGAGACGGGCAACAGCTGATTGCCCTTCA
CCGCCTGGCCCTGAGAGAGTTGCAGCAAGCGGTCCACGCTGGTTTGCCCCAGCAGGCGAAAATCCTGTTT
GATGGTGGTTAACGGCGGGATATAACATGAGCTGTCTTCGGTATCGTCGTATCCCACTACCGAGATGTCC
GCACCAACGCGCAGCCCGGACTCGGTAATGGCGCGCATTGCGCCCAGCGCCATCTGATCGTTGGCAACCA
GCATCGCAGTGGGAACGATGCCCTCATTCAGCATTTGCATGGTTTGTTGAAAACCGGACATGGCACTCCA
GTCGCCTTCCCGTTCCGCTATCGGCTGAATTTGATTGCGAGTGAGATATTTATGCCAGCCAGCCAGACGC
AGACGCGCCGAGACAGAACTTAATGGGCCCGCTAACAGCGCGATTTGCTGGTGACCCAATGCGACCAGAT
GCTCCACGCCCAGTCGCGTACCGTCTTCATGGGAGAAAATAATACTGTTGATGGGTGTCTGGTCAGAGAC
ATCAAGAAATAACGCCGGAACATTAGTGCAGGCAGCTTCCACAGCAATGGCATCCTGGTCATCCAGCGGA
TAGTTAATGATCAGCCCACTGACGCGTTGCGCGAGAAGATTGTGCACCGCCGCTTTACAGGCTTCGACGC
CGCTTCGTTCTACCATCGACACCACCACGCTGGCACCCAGTTGATCGGCGCGAGATTTAATCGCCGCGAC
AATTTGCGACGGCGCGTGCAGGGCCAGACTGGAGGTGGCAACGCCAATCAGCAACGACTGTTTGCCCGCC
AGTTGTTGTGCCACGCGGTTGGGAATGTAATTCAGCTCCGCCATCGCCGCTTCCACTTTTTCCCGCGTTT
TCGCAGAAACGTGGCTGGCCTGGTTCACCACGCGGGAAACGGTCTGATAAGAGACACCGGCATACTCTGC
GACATCGTATAACGTTACTGGTTTCACATTCACCACCCTGAATTGACTCTCTTCCGGGCGCTATCATGCC
ATACCGCGAAAGGTTTTGCGCCATTCGATGGTGTCCGGGATCTCGACGCTCTCCCTTATGCGACTCCTGC
ATTAGGAAATTAATACGACTCACTATA
